Addgene plasmid #35325: pBbA2a-RFP
Depositing lab: Jay Keasling. Depositing organization: University of California, Berkeley. Publication: BglBrick vectors and datasheets: A synthetic biology platform for gene expression. Lee TS, Krupa RA, Zhang F, Hajimorad M, Holtz WJ, Prasad N, Lee SK, Keasling JD. J Biol Eng. 2011 Sep 20;5:12. 10.1186/1754-1611-5-12 PubMed 21933410.
Backbone
  Vector backbone: pBb
  Backbone size w/o insert (bp): 2823
  Vector type: Bacterial Expression, Synthetic Biology
Growth in bacteria
  Bacterial resistance: Ampicillin, 100 μg/mL
  Growth temperature: 37°C
  Growth strain: DH5alpha
  Copy number: Low Copy
Gene/Insert
  Gene/Insert name: RFP (alt name: JBEI Part ID: JPUB_000091)
  Species: Synthetic
  Insert size (bp): 678
  Promoter: Tet
  Cloning method: Restriction Enzyme
  Sequencing primers: 5′ jkRFP-R (gctttggaaccgtactggaa); 3′ jkRFP-F (tggtcactacgacgctgaag)
Terms and licenses: Academic/Nonprofit Terms; Industry Terms: Not Available to Industry
Depositor comments: JBEI Part ID: JPUB_000091; Origin: p15A
How to cite: pBbA2a-RFP was a gift from Jay Keasling (Addgene plasmid # 35325 ; http://n2t.net/addgene:35325 ; RRID:Addgene_35325)
