[The description below was written by a language model from this plasmid's Addgene catalogue record and pLannotate feature annotations shown in this document.]
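Description:
pBbA2a-RFP is a bacterial expression plasmid from the BglBrick (pBb) family of modular synthetic-biology vectors, totalling about 3.5 kb (a 2.8 kb backbone plus a 678 bp insert). It replicates in E. coli from the p15A origin, which the record lists as low copy and which is compatible with ColE1-type plasmids, allowing co-maintenance with a second vector. Selection is by ampicillin, through a β-lactamase gene driven by its native bla promoter and followed by the phage lambda t0 terminator. The annotation also flags a short fragment resembling the RSF origin next to p15A. At only about 56 bp, this is most likely a sequence-similarity hit rather than a functional second replicon.

The payload is a tetracycline-inducible reporter cassette. The Tn10 tetR gene lies on the reverse strand and is divergently arranged with the reporter around the overlapping tetR/tetA promoter region, so that the same regulatory segment expresses the repressor in one direction and drives mRFP1, a monomeric DsRed-derived red fluorescent protein, in the other. TetR binds the tet operators and holds transcription off until tetracycline or a related inducer relieves repression. Transcription of the reporter is stopped by tandem rrnB T1 and T7Te terminators, insulating the cassette from the origin and marker downstream.

As part of a vector set intended as a characterised platform for gene expression, this plasmid serves as a reference construct in which red fluorescence reports the behaviour of this particular combination of origin, promoter and resistance marker. It can also act as a recipient vector in which the RFP coding sequence is replaced by a gene of interest using restriction-enzyme cloning.
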