Features (pLannotate 1.2.2; 10 found; start..end, strand, type, name):
      7..630     -  CDS            TetR: tetracycline repressor TetR; tetR from transposon Tn10; TetR binds to the tetracycline operator tetO to inhibit transcription. This inhibition can be relieved by adding tetracycline or doxycycline.
    649..704     +  promoter       tetR/tetA promoters: tetR; overlapping promoters for bacterial tetR and tetA
    742..1419    +  CDS            mRFP1: monomeric derivative of DsRed (Campbell et al., 2002)
   1452..1523    +  terminator     rrnB T1 terminator: transcription terminator T1 from the E. coli rrnB gene
   1539..1566    +  terminator     T7Te terminator: phage T7 early transcription terminator
   1585..1640    -  rep_origin     RSF ori (fragment): Plasmids containing the RSF 1030 origin of replication can be propagated in E. coli cells that contain additional plasmids with compatible origins.
   1728..2273    -  rep_origin     p15A ori: Plasmids containing the medium-copy-number p15A origin of replication can be propagated in E. coli cells that contain a second plasmid with the ColE1 origin.
   2387..2481    -  terminator     lambda t0 terminator: transcription terminator from phage lambda
   2511..3371    -  CDS            AmpR: β-lactamase; bla; confers resistance to ampicillin, carbenicillin, and related antibiotics
   3372..3476    -  promoter       AmpR promoter: bla
>Addgene plasmid #35325 | pBbA2a-RFP | depositor full sequence | sequence record 42992 | pBbA2a-RFP sequence 3501 bps
GACGTCTTAAGACCCACTTTCACATTTAAGTTGTTTTTCTAATCCGCATATGATCAATTCAAGGCCGAAT
AAGAAGGCTGGCTCTGCACCTTGGTGATCAAATAATTCGATAGCTTGTCGTAATAATGGCGGCATACTAT
CAGTAGTAGGTGTTTCCCTTTCTTCTTTAGCGACTTGATGCTCTTGATCTTCCAATACGCAACCTAAAGT
AAAATGCCCCACAGCGCTGAGTGCATATAATGCATTCTCTAGTGAAAAACCTTGTTGGCATAAAAAGGCT
AATTGATTTTCGAGAGTTTCATACTGTTTTTCTGTAGGCCGTGTACCTAAATGTACTTTTGCTCCATCGC
GATGACTTAGTAAAGCACATCTAAAACTTTTAGCGTTATTACGTAAAAAATCTTGCCAGCTTTCCCCTTC
TAAAGGGCAAAAGTGAGTATGGTGCCTATCTAACATCTCAATGGCTAAGGCGTCGAGCAAAGCCCGCTTA
TTTTTTACATGCCAATACAATGTAGGCTGCTCTACACCTAGCTTCTGGGCGAGTTTACGGGTTGTTAAAC
CTTCGATTCCGACCTCATTAAGCAGCTCTAATGCGCTGTTAATCACTTTACTTTTATCTAATCTAGACAT
CATTAATTCCTAATTTTTGTTGACACTCTATCGTTGATAGAGTTATTTTACCACTCCCTATCAGTGATAG
AGAAAAGAATTCAAAAGATCTTTTAAGAAGGAGATATACATATGGCGAGTAGCGAAGACGTTATCAAAGA
GTTCATGCGTTTCAAAGTTCGTATGGAAGGTTCCGTTAACGGTCACGAGTTCGAAATCGAAGGTGAAGGT
GAAGGTCGTCCGTACGAAGGTACCCAGACCGCTAAACTGAAAGTTACCAAAGGTGGTCCGCTGCCGTTCG
CTTGGGACATCCTGTCCCCGCAGTTCCAGTACGGTTCCAAAGCTTACGTTAAACACCCGGCTGACATCCC
GGACTACCTGAAACTGTCCTTCCCGGAAGGTTTCAAATGGGAACGTGTTATGAACTTCGAAGACGGTGGT
GTTGTTACCGTTACCCAGGACTCCTCCCTGCAAGACGGTGAGTTCATCTACAAAGTTAAACTGCGTGGTA
CCAACTTCCCGTCCGACGGTCCGGTTATGCAGAAAAAAACCATGGGTTGGGAAGCTTCCACCGAACGTAT
GTACCCGGAAGACGGTGCTCTGAAAGGTGAAATCAAAATGCGTCTGAAACTGAAAGACGGTGGTCACTAC
GACGCTGAAGTTAAAACCACCTACATGGCTAAAAAACCGGTTCAGCTGCCGGGTGCTTACAAAACCGACA
TCAAACTGGACATCACCTCCCACAACGAAGACTACACCATCGTTGAACAGTACGAACGTGCTGAAGGTCG
TCACTCCACCGGTGCTTAAGGATCCAAACTCGAGTAAGGATCTCCAGGCATCAAATAAAACGAAAGGCTC
AGTCGAAAGACTGGGCCTTTCGTTTTATCTGTTGTTTGTCGGTGAACGCTCTCTACTAGAGTCACACTGG
CTCACCTTCGGGTGGGCCTTTCTGCGTTTATACCTAGGGATATATTCCGCTTCCTCGCTCACTGACTCGC
TACGCTCGGTCGTTCGACTGCGGCGAGCGGAAATGGCTTACGAACGGGGCGGAGATTTCCTGGAAGATGC
CAGGAAGATACTTAACAGGGAAGTGAGAGGGCCGCGGCAAAGCCGTTTTTCCATAGGCTCCGCCCCCCTG
ACAAGCATCACGAAATCTGACGCTCAAATCAGTGGTGGCGAAACCCGACAGGACTATAAAGATACCAGGC
GTTTCCCCCTGGCGGCTCCCTCGTGCGCTCTCCTGTTCCTGCCTTTCGGTTTACCGGTGTCATTCCGCTG
TTATGGCCGCGTTTGTCTCATTCCACGCCTGACACTCAGTTCCGGGTAGGCAGTTCGCTCCAAGCTGGAC
TGTATGCACGAACCCCCCGTTCAGTCCGACCGCTGCGCCTTATCCGGTAACTATCGTCTTGAGTCCAACC
CGGAAAGACATGCAAAAGCACCACTGGCAGCAGCCACTGGTAATTGATTTAGAGGAGTTAGTCTTGAAGT
CATGCGCCGGTTAAGGCTAAACTGAAAGGACAAGTTTTGGTGACTGCGCTCCTCCAAGCCAGTTACCTCG
GTTCAAAGAGTTGGTAGCTCAGAGAACCTTCGAAAAACCGCCCTGCAAGGCGGTTTTTTCGTTTTCAGAG
CAAGAGATTACGCGCAGACCAAAACGATCTCAAGAAGATCATCTTATTAATCAGATAAAATATTTCTAGA
TTTCAGTGCAATTTATCTCTTCAAATGTAGCACCTGAAGTCAGCCCCATACGATATAAGTTGTTACTAGT
GCTTGGATTCTCACCAATAAAAAACGCCCGGCGGCAACCGAGCGTTCTGAACAAATCCAGATGGAGTTCT
GAGGTCATTACTGGATCTATCAACAGGAGTCCAAGCGAGCTCGTAAACTTGGTCTGACAGTTACCAATGC
TTAATCAGTGAGGCACCTATCTCAGCGATCTGTCTATTTCGTTCATCCATAGTTGCCTGACTCCCCGTCG
TGTAGATAACTACGATACGGGAGGGCTTACCATCTGGCCCCAGTGCTGCAATGATACCGCGAGACCCACG
CTCACCGGCTCCAGATTTATCAGCAATAAACCAGCCAGCCGGAAGGGCCGAGCGCAGAAGTGGTCCTGCA
ACTTTATCCGCCTCCATCCAGTCTATTAATTGTTGCCGGGAAGCTAGAGTAAGTAGTTCGCCAGTTAATA
GTTTGCGCAACGTTGTTGCCATTGCTACAGGCATCGTGGTGTCACGCTCGTCGTTTGGTATGGCTTCATT
CAGCTCCGGTTCCCAACGATCAAGGCGAGTTACATGATCCCCCATGTTGTGCAAAAAAGCGGTTAGCTCC
TTCGGTCCTCCGATCGTTGTCAGAAGTAAGTTGGCCGCAGTGTTATCACTCATGGTTATGGCAGCACTGC
ATAATTCTCTTACTGTCATGCCATCCGTAAGATGCTTTTCTGTGACTGGTGAGTACTCAACCAAGTCATT
CTGAGAATAGTGTATGCGGCGACCGAGTTGCTCTTGCCCGGCGTCAATACGGGATAATACCGCGCCACAT
AGCAGAACTTTAAAAGTGCTCATCATTGGAAAACGTTCTTCGGGGCGAAAACTCTCAAGGATCTTACCGC
TGTTGAGATCCAGTTCGATGTAACCCACTCGTGCACCCAACTGATCTTCAGCATCTTTTACTTTCACCAG
CGTTTCTGGGTGAGCAAAAACAGGAAGGCAAAATGCCGCAAAAAAGGGAATAAGGGCGACACGGAAATGT
TGAATACTCATACTCTTCCTTTTTCAATATTATTGAAGCATTTATCAGGGTTATTGTCTCATGAGCGGAT
ACATATTTGAATGTATTTAGAAAAATAAACAAATAGGGGTTCCGCGCACATTTCCCCGAAAAGTGCCACC
T
