>Addgene plasmid #35325 | pBbA2a-RFP | addgene partial sequence | sequence record 43642 | jkRFP-F 5'-tggtcactacgacgctgaag-3'
CAGCTGCCGGGTGCTTACAAAACCGACATCAAACTGGACATCACCTCCCACAACGAAGACTACACCATCG
TTGAACAGTACGAACGTGCTGAAGGTCGTCACTCCACCGGTGCTTAAGGATCCAAACTCGAGTAAGGATC
TCCAGGCATCAAATAAAACGAAAGGCTCAGTCGAAAGACTGGGCCTTTCGTTTTATCTGTTGTTTGTCGG
TGAACGCTCTCTACTAGAGTCACACTGGCTCACCTTCGGGTGGGCCTTTCTGCGTTTATACCTAGGGATA
TATTCCGCTTCCTCGCTCACTGACTCGCTACGCTCGGTCGTTCGACTGCGGCGAGCGGAAATGGCTTACG
AACGGGGCGGAGATTTCCTGGAAGATGCCAGGAAGATACTTAACAGGGAAGTGAGAGGGCCGCGGCAAAG
CCGTTTTTCCATAGGCTCCGCCCCCCTGACAAGCATCACGAAATCTGACGCTCAAATCAGTGGTGGCGAA
ACCCGACAGGACTATAAAGATACCAGGCGTTTCCCCCTGGCGGCTCCCTCGTGCGCTCTCCTGTTCCTGC
CTTTCGGTTTACCGGTGTCATTCCGCTGTTATGGCCGCGTTTGTCTCATTCCACGCCTGACACTCAGTTC
CGGGTAGGCAGTTCGCTCCAAGCTGGACTGTATGCACGAACCCCCCGTTCAGTCCGACCGCTGCGCCTTA
TCCGGTAACTATCGTCTTGAGTCCAACCCGGAAAGACATGCAAAAGCACCACTGGCAGCAGCCACTGGTA
ATTGATTTAGAGGAGTTAGTCTTGAAGTCATGCGCCGG
