>Addgene plasmid #35325 | pBbA2a-RFP | addgene partial sequence | sequence record 43643 | jkRFP-R 5'-gctttggaaccgtactggaa-3'
CTTTGGTAACTTTCAGTTTAGCGGTCTGGGTACCTTCGTACGGACGACCTTCACCTTCACCTTCGATTTC
GAACTCGTGACCGTTAACGGAACCTTCCATACGAACTTTGAAACGCATGAACTCTTTGATAACGTCTTCG
CTACTCGCCATATGTATATCTCCTTCTTAAAAGATCTTTTGAATTCTTTTCTCTATCACTGATAGGGAGT
GGTAAAATAACTCTATCAACGATAGAGTGTCAACAAAAATTAGGAATTAATGATGTCTAGATTAGATAAA
AGTAAAGTGATTAACAGCGCATTAGAGCTGCTTAATGAGGTCGGAATCGAAGGTTTAACAACCCGTAAAC
TCGCCCAGAAGCTAGGTGTAGAGCAGCCTACATTGTATTGGCATGTAAAAAATAAGCGGGCTTTGCTCGA
CGCCTTAGCCATTGAGATGTTAGATAGGCACCATACTCACTTTTGCCCTTTAGAAGGGGAAAGCTGGCAA
GATTTTTTACGTAATAACGCTAAAAGTTTTAGATGTGCTTTACTAAGTCATCGCGATGGAGCAAAAGTAC
ATTTAGGTACACGGCCTACAGAAAAACAGTATGAAACTCTCGAAAATCAATTAGCCTTTTTATGCCAACA
AGGTTTTTCACTAGAGAATGCATTATATGCACTCAGCGCTGTGGGGCATTTTACTTTAGGTTGCGTATTG
GAAGATCAAGAGCATCAAGTCGCTAAAGAAGAAAGGGAAACACCTACTACTGATAGTATGCCGCCATTAT
TACGACAAGCTATCGAATTATTTGATC
